Addgene plasmid #149268: pcDNA3-sACE2(WT)-8his
Purpose: Mammalian expression plasmid for his-tagged sACE2
Depositing lab: Erik Procko. Depositing organization: University of Illinois at Urbana-Champaign. Publication: Engineering human ACE2 to optimize binding to the spike protein of SARS coronavirus 2. Chan KK, Dorosky D, Sharma P, Abbasi SA, Dye JM, Kranz DM, Herbert AS, Procko E. Science. 2020 Sep 4;369(6508):1261-1265. doi: 10.1126/science.abc0870. Epub 2020 Aug 4. PubMed 32753553.
Backbone
  Vector backbone: pcDNA3.1(+)
  Backbone manufacturer: Invitrogen
  Backbone size w/o insert (bp): 5332
  Total vector size (bp): 7234
  Vector type: Mammalian Expression
  Selectable markers: Neomycin (select with G418)
Growth in bacteria
  Bacterial resistance: Ampicillin, 100 μg/mL
  Growth temperature: 37°C
  Growth strain: DH5alpha
  Copy number: High Copy
Gene/Insert
  Gene/Insert name: Angiotensin-converting enzyme 2 (alt names: ACE2; peptidyl-dipeptidase A)
  Species: H. sapiens (human)
  Insert size (bp): 1902
  Mutation: Extracellular, soluble protease domain (a.a. M1-D615)
  GenBank ID: NM_021804.1
  Entrez Gene: ACE2 (a.k.a. ACEH)
  Promoter: CMV
  Tag / fusion protein: Short GSG linker and 8his tag (C terminal on insert)
  Cloning method: Restriction Enzyme; 5′ cloning site NheI (not destroyed); 3′ cloning site XhoI (not destroyed)
  Sequencing primers: 5′ CMV-fwd; 3′ BGH-rev
Terms and licenses: Academic/Nonprofit Terms; Industry Terms: Not Available to Industry
Depositor comments: Please visit https://www.biorxiv.org/content/10.1101/2020.03.16.994236v1 for BioRxiv preprint.
How to cite: pcDNA3-sACE2(WT)-8his was a gift from Erik Procko (Addgene plasmid # 149268 ; http://n2t.net/addgene:149268 ; RRID:Addgene_149268)
