[The description below was written by a language model from this plasmid's Addgene catalogue record and pLannotate feature annotations shown in this document.]
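Description:
pcDNA3-sACE2(WT)-8his is a mammalian expression plasmid built on the Invitrogen pcDNA3.1(+) backbone, about 7.2 kb in total, for producing a soluble, histidine-tagged form of human angiotensin-converting enzyme 2. The roughly 1.9 kb insert, cloned between NheI and XhoI sites that both remain intact, encodes residues M1 to D615 of wild-type ACE2. This is the extracellular protease domain without the more C-terminal portions of the protein, so it starts at the native initiator methionine. A short GSG linker joins the C terminus to an eight-histidine tag; the automated annotation detects this as a partial 10xHis feature immediately after the ACE2 coding sequence. Transcription is driven by the human cytomegalovirus immediate early enhancer and promoter and is terminated by the bovine growth hormone polyadenylation signal. A T7 promoter lies between the CMV promoter and the insert, which would allow in vitro transcription.

In E. coli the plasmid replicates at high copy from a ColE1/pUC-type origin and is selected with ampicillin through the β-lactamase gene; an f1 origin is also present. For mammalian cells, a neomycin phosphotransferase cassette under the SV40 early promoter, with an SV40 polyadenylation signal, permits G418 selection of stable transfectants. Several small annotated fragments (ble, lacI, bom and a truncated HIV-1 LTR) appear to be short backbone matches rather than functional elements. The associated study concerns engineering ACE2 to optimise binding to the SARS-CoV-2 spike protein, and this construct carries the wild-type soluble sequence. The histidine tag would suit metal-affinity purification of the expressed protein.
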