Features (pLannotate 1.2.2; 21 found; start..end, strand, type, name):
     38..262     +  polyA_signal   bGH poly(A) signal: bovine growth hormone polyadenylation signal
    266..287     +  promoter       SV40 promoter (fragment): SV40 enhancer and early promoter
    308..736     +  rep_origin     f1 ori (sequence partly withheld): f1 bacteriophage origin of replication; arrow indicates direction of (+) strand synthesis
    750..1079    +  promoter       SV40 promoter: SV40 enhancer and early promoter
   1146..1937    +  CDS            neo: KKA2_KLEPN - Also known as kan, nptII. Experimental evidence at protein level: Swiss-Prot protein existence level 1. Resistance to kanamycin, neomycin, paromomycin, ribostamycin, butirosin and gentamicin B. From Klebsiella pneumoniae.
   1961..2119    +  CDS            ble (fragment): BLE_KLEPN - Experimental evidence at protein level: Swiss-Prot protein existence level 1. Binding protein with a strong affinity to the bleomycin family of antibiotics. Binds to CL990; an antimitotic-antibiotic compound. From Klebsiella pneumoniae.
   2114..2235    +  polyA_signal   SV40 poly(A) signal: SV40 polyadenylation signal
   2308..2324    -  protein_bind   lac operator: The lac repressor binds to the lac operator to inhibit transcription in E. coli. This inhibition can be relieved by adding lactose or isopropyl-β-D-thiogalactopyranoside (IPTG). lac repressor encoded by lacI
   2332..2362    -  promoter       lac promoter: promoter for the E. coli lac operon
   2377..2398    -  protein_bind   CAP binding site: CAP binding activates transcription in the presence of cAMP. E. coli catabolite activator protein
   2411..2503    -  CDS            lacI (fragment): lac repressor; lacI; The lac repressor binds to the lac operator to inhibit transcription in E. coli. This inhibition can be relieved by adding lactose or isopropyl-β-D-thiogalactopyranoside (IPTG).
   2686..3274    -  rep_origin     ori: high-copy-number ColE1/pMB1/pBR322/pUC origin of replication
   3445..4305    -  CDS            AmpR: β-lactamase; bla; confers resistance to ampicillin, carbenicillin, and related antibiotics
   4306..4410    -  promoter       AmpR promoter: bla
   4469..4521    -  misc_feature   bom (fragment): basis of mobility region from pBR322
   4676..5055    +  enhancer       CMV enhancer: human cytomegalovirus immediate early enhancer
   5056..5259    +  promoter       CMV promoter: human cytomegalovirus (CMV) immediate early promoter
   5255..5288    +  LTR            5' LTR (truncated) (fragment): truncated 5' long terminal repeat (LTR) from HIV-1
   5304..5322    +  promoter       T7 promoter: promoter for bacteriophage T7 RNA polymerase
   5348..7198    +  CDS            ACE2 (fragment): ACE2_HUMAN - Experimental evidence at protein level: Swiss-Prot protein existence level 1. [Isoform 2]: (Microbial infection) Non-functional as a receptor for human coronavirus SARS-CoV-2. From Homo sapiens (Human).
   7201..7221    +  CDS            10xHis (fragment): 10xHis affinity tag
>Addgene plasmid #149268 | pcDNA3-sACE2(WT)-8his | addgene full sequence | sequence record 298420 | Addgene NGS Result
TCTAGAGGGCCCGTTTAAACCCGCTGATCAGCCTCGACTGTGCCTTCTAGTTGCCAGCCATCTGTTGTTT
GCCCCTCCCCCGTGCCTTCCTTGACCCTGGAAGGTGCCACTCCCACTGTCCTTTCCTAATAAAATGAGGA
AATTGCATCGCATTGTCTGAGTAGGTGTCATTCTATTCTGGGGGGTGGGGTGGGGCAGGACAGCAAGGGG
GAGGATTGGGAAGACAATAGCAGGCATGCTGGGGATGCGGTGGGCTCTATGGCTTCTGAGGCGGAAAGAA
CCAGCTGGGGCTCTAGGGGGTATCCCC
[124 nt withheld, positions 308-431]
C
[91 nt withheld, positions 433-523]
A
[49 nt withheld, positions 525-573]
CCTTTGACGTTGGAGTCCACGTTCTTT
[37 nt withheld, positions 601-637]
ACCCTATCTCGGTCTATTCTTTTGATTTATAAGGGATTTTGCCGATTTCGGCCTATTGGTTAAAAAATGA
GCTGATTTAACAAAAATTTAACGCGAATTAATTCTGTGGAATGTGTGTCAGTTAGGGTGTGGAAAGTCCC
CAGGCTCCCCAGCAGGCAGAAGTATGCAAAGCATGCATCTCAATTAGTCAGCAACCAGGTGTGGAAAGTC
CCCAGGCTCCCCAGCAGGCAGAAGTATGCAAAGCATGCATCTCAATTAGTCAGCAACCATAGTCCCGCCC
CTAACTCCGCCCATCCCGCCCCTAACTCCGCCCAGTTCCGCCCATTCTCCGCCCCATGGCTGACTAATTT
TTTTTATTTATGCAGAGGCCGAGGCCGCCTCTGCCTCTGAGCTATTCCAGAAGTAGTGAGGAGGCTTTTT
TGGAGGCCTAGGCTTTTGCAAAAAGCTCCCGGGAGCTTGTATATCCATTTTCGGATCTGATCAAGAGACA
GGATGAGGATCGTTTCGCATGATTGAACAAGATGGATTGCACGCAGGTTCTCCGGCCGCTTGGGTGGAGA
GGCTATTCGGCTATGACTGGGCACAACAGACAATCGGCTGCTCTGATGCCGCCGTGTTCCGGCTGTCAGC
GCAGGGGCGCCCGGTTCTTTTTGTCAAGACCGACCTGTCCGGTGCCCTGAATGAACTGCAGGACGAGGCA
GCGCGGCTATCGTGGCTGGCCACGACGGGCGTTCCTTGCGCAGCTGTGCTCGACGTTGTCACTGAAGCGG
GAAGGGACTGGCTGCTATTGGGCGAAGTGCCGGGGCAGGATCTCCTGTCATCTCACCTTGCTCCTGCCGA
GAAAGTATCCATCATGGCTGATGCAATGCGGCGGCTGCATACGCTTGATCCGGCTACCTGCCCATTCGAC
CACCAAGCGAAACATCGCATCGAGCGAGCACGTACTCGGATGGAAGCCGGTCTTGTCGATCAGGATGATC
TGGACGAAGAGCATCAGGGGCTCGCGCCAGCCGAACTGTTCGCCAGGCTCAAGGCGCGCATGCCCGACGG
CGAGGATCTCGTCGTGACCCATGGCGATGCCTGCTTGCCGAATATCATGGTGGAAAATGGCCGCTTTTCT
GGATTCATCGACTGTGGCCGGCTGGGTGTGGCGGACCGCTATCAGGACATAGCGTTGGCTACCCGTGATA
TTGCTGAAGAGCTTGGCGGCGAATGGGCTGACCGCTTCCTCGTGCTTTACGGTATCGCCGCTCCCGATTC
GCAGCGCATCGCCTTCTATCGCCTTCTTGACGAGTTCTTCTGAGCGGGACTCTGGGGTTCGAAATGACCG
ACCAAGCGACGCCCAACCTGCCATCACGAGATTTCGATTCCACCGCCGCCTTCTATGAAAGGTTGGGCTT
CGGAATCGTTTTCCGGGACGCCGGCTGGATGATCCTCCAGCGCGGGGATCTCATGCTGGAGTTCTTCGCC
CACCCCAACTTGTTTATTGCAGCTTATAATGGTTACAAATAAAGCAATAGCATCACAAATTTCACAAATA
AAGCATTTTTTTCACTGCATTCTAGTTGTGGTTTGTCCAAACTCATCAATGTATCTTATCATGTCTGTAT
ACCGTCGACCTCTAGCTAGAGCTTGGCGTAATCATGGTCATAGCTGTTTCCTGTGTGAAATTGTTATCCG
CTCACAATTCCACACAACATACGAGCCGGAAGCATAAAGTGTAAAGCCTGGGGTGCCTAATGAGTGAGCT
AACTCACATTAATTGCGTTGCGCTCACTGCCCGCTTTCCAGTCGGGAAACCTGTCGTGCCAGCTGCATTA
ATGAATCGGCCAACGCGCGGGGAGAGGCGGTTTGCGTATTGGGCGCTCTTCCGCTTCCTCGCTCACTGAC
TCGCTGCGCTCGGTCGTTCGGCTGCGGCGAGCGGTATCAGCTCACTCAAAGGCGGTAATACGGTTATCCA
CAGAATCAGGGGATAACGCAGGAAAGAACATGTGAGCAAAAGGCCAGCAAAAGGCCAGGAACCGTAAAAA
GGCCGCGTTGCTGGCGTTTTTCCATAGGCTCCGCCCCCCTGACGAGCATCACAAAAATCGACGCTCAAGT
CAGAGGTGGCGAAACCCGACAGGACTATAAAGATACCAGGCGTTTCCCCCTGGAAGCTCCCTCGTGCGCT
CTCCTGTTCCGACCCTGCCGCTTACCGGATACCTGTCCGCCTTTCTCCCTTCGGGAAGCGTGGCGCTTTC
TCATAGCTCACGCTGTAGGTATCTCAGTTCGGTGTAGGTCGTTCGCTCCAAGCTGGGCTGTGTGCACGAA
CCCCCCGTTCAGCCCGACCGCTGCGCCTTATCCGGTAACTATCGTCTTGAGTCCAACCCGGTAAGACACG
ACTTATCGCCACTGGCAGCAGCCACTGGTAACAGGATTAGCAGAGCGAGGTATGTAGGCGGTGCTACAGA
GTTCTTGAAGTGGTGGCCTAACTACGGCTACACTAGAAGAACAGTATTTGGTATCTGCGCTCTGCTGAAG
CCAGTTACCTTCGGAAAAAGAGTTGGTAGCTCTTGATCCGGCAAACAAACCACCGCTGGTAGCGGTGGTT
TTTTTGTTTGCAAGCAGCAGATTACGCGCAGAAAAAAAGGATCTCAAGAAGATCCTTTGATCTTTTCTAC
GGGGTCTGACGCTCAGTGGAACGAAAACTCACGTTAAGGGATTTTGGTCATGAGATTATCAAAAAGGATC
TTCACCTAGATCCTTTTAAATTAAAAATGAAGTTTTAAATCAATCTAAAGTATATATGAGTAAACTTGGT
CTGACAGTTACCAATGCTTAATCAGTGAGGCACCTATCTCAGCGATCTGTCTATTTCGTTCATCCATAGT
TGCCTGACTCCCCGTCGTGTAGATAACTACGATACGGGAGGGCTTACCATCTGGCCCCAGTGCTGCAATG
ATACCGCGAGACCCACGCTCACCGGCTCCAGATTTATCAGCAATAAACCAGCCAGCCGGAAGGGCCGAGC
GCAGAAGTGGTCCTGCAACTTTATCCGCCTCCATCCAGTCTATTAATTGTTGCCGGGAAGCTAGAGTAAG
TAGTTCGCCAGTTAATAGTTTGCGCAACGTTGTTGCCATTGCTACAGGCATCGTGGTGTCACGCTCGTCG
TTTGGTATGGCTTCATTCAGCTCCGGTTCCCAACGATCAAGGCGAGTTACATGATCCCCCATGTTGTGCA
AAAAAGCGGTTAGCTCCTTCGGTCCTCCGATCGTTGTCAGAAGTAAGTTGGCCGCAGTGTTATCACTCAT
GGTTATGGCAGCACTGCATAATTCTCTTACTGTCATGCCATCCGTAAGATGCTTTTCTGTGACTGGTGAG
TACTCAACCAAGTCATTCTGAGAATAGTGTATGCGGCGACCGAGTTGCTCTTGCCCGGCGTCAATACGGG
ATAATACCGCGCCACATAGCAGAACTTTAAAAGTGCTCATCATTGGAAAACGTTCTTCGGGGCGAAAACT
CTCAAGGATCTTACCGCTGTTGAGATCCAGTTCGATGTAACCCACTCGTGCACCCAACTGATCTTCAGCA
TCTTTTACTTTCACCAGCGTTTCTGGGTGAGCAAAAACAGGAAGGCAAAATGCCGCAAAAAAGGGAATAA
GGGCGACACGGAAATGTTGAATACTCATACTCTTCCTTTTTCAATATTATTGAAGCATTTATCAGGGTTA
TTGTCTCATGAGCGGATACATATTTGAATGTATTTAGAAAAATAAACAAATAGGGGTTCCGCGCACATTT
CCCCGAAAAGTGCCACCTGACGTCGACGGATCGGGAGATCTCCCGATCCCCTATGGTGCACTCTCAGTAC
AATCTGCTCTGATGCCGCATAGTTAAGCCAGTATCTGCTCCCTGCTTGTGTGTTGGAGGTCGCTGAGTAG
TGCGCGAGCAAAATTTAAGCTACAACAAGGCAAGGCTTGACCGACAATTGCATGAAGAATCTGCTTAGGG
TTAGGCGTTTTGCGCTGCTTCGCGATGTACGGGCCAGATATACGCGTTGACATTGATTATTGACTAGTTA
TTAATAGTAATCAATTACGGGGTCATTAGTTCATAGCCCATATATGGAGTTCCGCGTTACATAACTTACG
GTAAATGGCCCGCCTGGCTGACCGCCCAACGACCCCCGCCCATTGACGTCAATAATGACGTATGTTCCCA
TAGTAACGCCAATAGGGACTTTCCATTGACGTCAATGGGTGGAGTATTTACGGTAAACTGCCCACTTGGC
AGTACATCAAGTGTATCATATGCCAAGTACGCCCCCTATTGACGTCAATGACGGTAAATGGCCCGCCTGG
CATTATGCCCAGTACATGACCTTATGGGACTTTCCTACTTGGCAGTACATCTACGTATTAGTCATCGCTA
TTACCATGGTGATGCGGTTTTGGCAGTACATCAATGGGCGTGGATAGCGGTTTGACTCACGGGGATTTCC
AAGTCTCCACCCCATTGACGTCAATGGGAGTTTGTTTTGGCACCAAAATCAACGGGACTTTCCAAAATGT
CGTAACAACTCCGCCCCATTGACGCAAATGGGCGGTAGGCGTGTACGGTGGGAGGTCTATATAAGCAGAG
CTCTCTGGCTAACTAGAGAACCCACTGCTTACTGGCTTATCGAAATTAATACGACTCACTATAGGGAGAC
CCAAGCTGGCTAGCGCCACCATGTCAAGCTCTTCCTGGCTCCTTCTCAGCCTTGTTGCTGTAACTGCTGC
TCAGTCCACCATTGAGGAACAGGCCAAGACATTTTTGGACAAGTTTAACCACGAAGCCGAAGACCTGTTC
TATCAAAGTTCACTTGCTTCTTGGAATTATAACACCAATATTACTGAAGAGAATGTCCAAAACATGAATA
ATGCTGGGGACAAATGGTCTGCCTTTTTAAAGGAACAGTCCACACTTGCCCAAATGTATCCACTACAAGA
AATTCAGAATCTCACAGTCAAGCTTCAGCTGCAGGCTCTTCAGCAAAATGGGTCTTCAGTGCTCTCAGAA
GACAAGAGCAAACGGTTGAACACAATTCTAAATACAATGAGCACCATCTACAGTACTGGAAAAGTTTGTA
ACCCAGATAATCCACAAGAATGCTTATTACTTGAACCAGGTTTGAATGAAATAATGGCAAACAGTTTAGA
CTACAATGAGAGGCTCTGGGCTTGGGAAAGCTGGAGATCTGAGGTCGGCAAGCAGCTGAGGCCATTATAT
GAAGAGTATGTGGTCTTGAAAAATGAGATGGCAAGAGCAAATCATTATGAGGACTATGGGGATTATTGGA
GAGGAGACTATGAAGTAAATGGGGTAGATGGCTATGACTACAGCCGCGGCCAGTTGATTGAAGATGTGGA
ACATACCTTTGAAGAGATTAAACCATTATATGAACATCTTCATGCCTATGTGAGGGCAAAGTTGATGAAT
GCCTATCCTTCCTATATCAGTCCAATTGGATGCCTCCCTGCTCATTTGCTTGGTGATATGTGGGGTAGAT
TTTGGACAAATCTGTACTCTTTGACAGTTCCCTTTGGACAGAAACCAAACATAGATGTTACTGATGCAAT
GGTGGACCAGGCCTGGGATGCACAGAGAATATTCAAGGAGGCCGAGAAGTTCTTTGTATCTGTTGGTCTT
CCTAATATGACTCAAGGATTCTGGGAAAATTCCATGCTAACGGACCCAGGAAATGTTCAGAAAGCAGTCT
GCCATCCCACAGCTTGGGACCTGGGGAAGGGCGACTTCAGGATTCTTATGTGCACAAAGGTGACAATGGA
CGACTTCCTGACAGCTCATCATGAGATGGGGCATATCCAGTATGATATGGCATATGCTGCACAACCTTTT
CTGCTAAGAAATGGAGCTAATGAAGGATTCCATGAAGCTGTTGGGGAAATCATGTCACTTTCTGCAGCCA
CACCTAAGCATTTAAAATCCATTGGTCTTCTGTCACCCGATTTTCAAGAAGACAATGAAACAGAAATAAA
CTTCCTGCTCAAACAAGCACTCACGATTGTTGGGACTCTGCCATTTACTTACATGTTAGAGAAGTGGAGG
TGGATGGTCTTTAAAGGGGAAATTCCCAAAGACCAGTGGATGAAAAAGTGGTGGGAGATGAAGCGAGAGA
TAGTTGGGGTGGTGGAACCTGTGCCCCATGATGAAACATACTGTGACCCCGCATCTCTGTTCCATGTTTC
TAATGATTACTCATTCATTCGATATTACACAAGGACCCTTTACCAATTCCAGTTTCAAGAAGCACTTTGT
CAAGCAGCTAAACATGAAGGCCCTCTGCACAAATGTGACATCTCAAACTCTACAGAAGCTGGACAGAAAC
TGTTCAATATGCTGAGGCTTGGAAAATCAGAACCCTGGACCCTAGCATTGGAAAATGTTGTAGGAGCAAA
GAACATGAATGTAAGGCCACTGCTCAACTACTTTGAGCCCTTATTTACCTGGCTGAAAGACCAGAACAAG
AATTCTTTTGTGGGATGGAGTACCGACTGGAGTCCATATGCAGACGGATCCGGTCACCATCACCACCACC
ATCATCATTGATAACTCGAG
